>Addgene plasmid #17549 | FLAG-Foxo4 | addgene full sequence | sequence record 176085 | Addgene NGS Result
TCTAGTTTTGACTCAACAATATCACCAGCTGAAGCCTATAGAGTACGAGCCATAGATAAAATAAAAGATT
TTATTTAGTCTCCAGAAAAAGGGGGGAATGAAAGACCCCACCTGTAGGTTTGGCAAGCTAGCTTAAGTAA
CGCCATTTTGCAAGGCATGGAAAAATACATAACTGAGAATAGAGAAGTTCAGATCAAGGTCAGGAACAGA
GAAACAGCTGAATATGGGCCAAACAGGATATCTGTGGTAAGCAGTTCCTGCCCCGGCTCAGGGCCAAGAA
CAGTTGGAACAGCTGAATATAGGCCAAACAGGATATCTGTGGTAAGCAGTTCCTGCCCCGGCTCAGGGCC
AAGAACAGATGGTCCCCAGATGCGGTCCAGCCCTCAGCAGTTTCTAGAGAACCATCAGATGTTTCCAGGG
TGCCCCAAGGACCTGAAATGACCCTGTGCCTTATTTGAACTAACCAATCAGTTCGCTTCTCGCTTCTGTT
CGCGCGCTTCTGCTCCCCGAGCTCAATAAAAGAGCCCACAACCCCTCACTCGGCGCGCCAGTCCTCCGAG
TGACTGAGTCGCCCGGGTACCCGTGTATCCAATAAACCCTCTTGCAGTTGCATCCGACTTGTGGTCTCGC
TGTTCCTTGGGAGGGTCTCCTCTGAGTGATTGACTACCCGTCAGCGGGGGTCTTTCATTTGGGGGCTCGT
CCGGGATCGGGAGACCCCTGCCCAGGGACCACCGACCCACCACCGGGAGGTAAGCTGGCCAGCAACTTAT
CTGTGTCTGTCCGATTGTCTAGTGTCTATGACTGATTTTATGCGCCTGCGTCGGTACTAGTTAGCTAACT
AGCTCTGTATCTGGCGGACCCGTGGTGGAACTGACGAGTTCGGAACACCCGGCCGCAACCCTGGGAGACG
TCCCAGGGACTTCGGGGGCCGTTTTTGTGGCCCGACCTGAGTCCAAAAATCCCGATCGTTTTGGACTCTT
TGGTGCACCCCCCTTAGAGGAGGGATATGTGGTTCTGGTAGGAGACGAGAACCTAAAACAGTTCCCGCCT
CCGTCTGAATTTTTGCTTTCGGTTTGGAACCGAAGCCGCGCCGCGCGTCTTGTCTGCCAAGCTTGGCTGT
GGAATGTGTGTCAGTTAGGGTGTGGAAAGTCCCCAGGCTCCCCAGCAGGCAGAAGTATGCAAAGCATGCA
TCTCAATTAGTCAGCAACCAGGTGTGGAAAGTCCCCAGGCTCCCCAGCAGGCAGAAGTATGCAAAGCATG
CATCTCAATTAGTCAGCAACCATAGTCCCGCCCCTAACTCCGCCCATCCCGCCCCTAACTCCGCCCAGTT
CCGCCCATTCTCCGCCCCATGGCTGACTAATTTTTTTTATTTATGCAGAGGCCGAGGCCGCCTCGGCCTC
TGAGCTATTCCAGAAGTAGTGAGGAGGCTTTTTTGGAGGCCTAGGCTTTTGCAAAAAGCTCCTCGAGGAA
CTGAAAAACCAGAAAGTTAACTGGTAAGTTTAGTCTTTTTGTCTTTTATTTCAGGTCCCGGATCCGGTGG
TGGTGCAAATCAAAGAACTGCTCCTCAGTGGATGTTGCCTTTACTTCTAGGCCTGTACGGAAGTGTTACT
TCTGCTCTAAAAGCTGCGGAATTGCCGCCACCATGGATTACAAGGACGACGACGATAAGATCGAATTCGC
CGCGATCATAGACCTAGATCCCGACTTCGAACCCCAGAGCCGTCCCCGCTCCTGCACCTGGCCCCTTCCC
CGACCAGAGATCGCTAACCAGCCGTCCGAGCCGCCCGAGGTGGAGCCAGATCTGGGGGAAAAGGTACACA
CGGAGGGGCGCTCAGAGCCGATCCTGTTGCCCTCTCGGCTCCCAGAGCCGGCCGGGGGCCCCCAGCCCGG
AATCCTGGGGGCTGTAACAGGTCCTCGGAAGGGAGGCTCCCGCCGGAATGCCTGGGGAAATCAGTCATAT
GCAGAACTCATCAGCCAGGCCATTGAAAGCGCCCCGGAGAAGCGACTGACACTTGCCCAGATCTACGAGT
GGATGGTCCGTACTGTACCCTACTTCAAGGACAAGGGTGACAGCAACAGCTCAGCAGGATGGAAGAACTC
GATCCGCCACAACCTGTCCCTGCACAGCAAGTTCATCAAGGTTCACAACGAGGCCACCGGCAAAAGCTCT
TGGTGGATGCTGAACCCTGAGGGAGGCAAGAGCGGCAAAGCCCCCCGCCGCCGGGCCGCCTCCATGGATA
GCAGCAGCAAGCTGCTCCGGGGCCGCAGTAAAGCCCCCAAGAAGAAACCATCTGTGCTGCCAGCTCCACC
CGAAGGTGCCACTCCAACGAGCCCTGTCGGCCACTTTGCCAAGTGGTCAGGCAGCCCTTGCTCTCGAAAC
CGTGAAGAAGCCGATATGTGGACCACCTTCCGTCCACGAAGCAGTTCAAATGCCAGCAGTGTCAGCACCC
GGCTGTCCCCCTTGAGGCCAGAGTCTGAGGTGCTGGCGGAGGAAATACCAGCTTCAGTCAGCAGTTATGC
AGGGGGTGTCCCTCCCACCCTCAATGAAGGTCTAGAGCTGTTAGATGGGCTCAATCTCACCTCTTCCCAT
TCCCTGCTATCTCGGAGTGGTCTCTCTGGCTTCTCTTTGCAGCATCCTGGGGTTACCGGCCCCTTACACA
CCTACAGCAGCTCCCTTTTCAGCCCAGCAGAGGGGCCCCTGTCAGCAGGAGAAGGGTGCTTCTCCAGCTC
CCAGGCTCTGGAGGCCCTGCTCACCTCTGATACGCCACCACCCCCTGCTGACGTCCTCATGACCCAGGTA
GATCCCATTCTGTCCCAGGCTCCGACTCTTCTGTTGCTGGGGGGGCTTCCTTCCTCCAGTAAGCTGGCCA
CGGGCGTCGGCCTGTGTCCCAAGCCCCTAGAGGCTCCAGGCCCCAGCAGTCTGGTTCCCACCCTTTCTAT
GATAGCACCACCTCCAGTCATGGCAAGTGCCCCCATCCCCAAGGCTCTGGGGACTCCTGTGCTCACACCC
CCTACTGAAGCTGCAAGCCAAGACAGAATGCCTCAGGATCTAGATCTTGATATGTATATGGAGAACCTGG
AGTGTGACATGGATAACATCATCAGTGACCTCATGGATGAGGGCGAGGGACTGGACTTCAACTTTGAGCC
AGATCCCTGAGGATCTCAATTCCGATCCAGACATGATAAGATACATTGATGAGTTTGGACAAACCACAAC
TAGAATGCAGTGAAAAAAATGCTTTATTTGTGAAATTTGTGATGCTATTGCTTTATTTGTAACCATTATA
AGCTGCAATAAACAAGTTAACAACAACAATTGCATTCATTTTATGTTTCAGGTTCAGGGGGAGGTGTGGG
AGGTTTTTTAAAGCAAGTAAAACCTCTACAAATGTGGTATGGCTGATTATGATCCGGCTGCCTCGCGCGT
TTCGGTGATGACGGTGAAAACCTCTGACACATGCAGCTCCCGGAGACGGTCACAGCTTGTCTGTAAGCGG
ATGCCGGGAGCAGACAAGCCCGTCAGGGCGCGTCAGCGGGTGTTGGCGGGTGTCGGGGCGCAGCCATGAC
CCAGTCACGTAGCGATAGCGGAGTGTATACTGGCTTAACTATGCGGCATCAGAGCAGATTGTACTGAGAG
TGCACCATATGCGGTGTGAAATACCGCACAGATGCGTAAGGAGAAAATACCGCATCAGGCGCTCTTCCGC
TTCCTCGCTCACTGACTCGCTGCGCTCGGTCGTTCGGCTGCGGCGAGCGGTATCAGCTCACTCAAAGGCG
GTAATACGGTTATCCACAGAATCAGGGGATAACGCAGGAAAGAACATGTGAGCAAAAGGCCAGCAAAAGG
CCAGGAACCGTAAAAAGGCCGCGTTGCTGGCGTTTTTCCATAGGCTCCGCCCCCCTGACGAGCATCACAA
AAATCGACGCTCAAGTCAGAGGTGGCGAAACCCGACAGGACTATAAAGATACCAGGCGTTTCCCCCTGGA
AGCTCCCTCGTGCGCTCTCCTGTTCCGACCCTGCCGCTTACCGGATACCTGTCCGCCTTTCTCCCTTCGG
GAAGCGTGGCGCTTTCTCATAGCTCACGCTGTAGGTATCTCAGTTCGGTGTAGGTCGTTCGCTCCAAGCT
GGGCTGTGTGCACGAACCCCCCGTTCAGCCCGACCGCTGCGCCTTATCCGGTAACTATCGTCTTGAGTCC
AACCCGGTAAGACACGACTTATCGCCACTGGCAGCAGCCACTGGTAACAGGATTAGCAGAGCGAGGTATG
TAGGCGGTGCTACAGAGTTCTTGAAGTGGTGGCCTAACTACGGCTACACTAGAAGGACAGTATTTGGTAT
CTGCGCTCTGCTGAAGCCAGTTACCTTCGGAAAAAGAGTTGGTAGCTCTTGATCCGGCAAACAAACCACC
GCTGGTAGCGGTGGTTTTTTTGTTTGCAAGCAGCAGATTACGCGCAGAAAAAAAGGATCTCAAGAAGATC
CTTTGATCTTTTCTACGGGGTCTGACGCTCAGTGGAACGAAAACTCACGTTAAGGGATTTTGGTCATGAG
ATTATCAAAAAGGATCTTCACCTAGATCCTTTTAAATTAAAAATGAAGTTTTAAATCAATCTAAAGTATA
TATGAGTAAACTTGGTCTGACAGTTACCAATGCTTAATCAGTGAGGCACCTATCTCAGCGATCTGTCTAT
TTCGTTCATCCATAGTTGCCTGACTCCCCGTCGTGTAGATAACTACGATACGGGAGGGCTTACCATCTGG
CCCCAGTGCTGCAATGATACCGCGAGACCCACGCTCACCGGCTCCAGATTTATCAGCAATAAACCAGCCA
GCCGGAAGGGCCGAGCGCAGAAGTGGTCCTGCAACTTTATCCGCCTCCATCCAGTCTATTAATTGTTGCC
GGGAAGCTAGAGTAAGTAGTTCGCCAGTTAATAGTTTGCGCAACGTTGTTGCCATTGCTGCAGGCATCGT
GGTGTCACGCTCGTCGTTTGGTATGGCTTCATTCAGCTCCGGTTCCCAACGATCAAGGCGAGTTACATGA
TCCCCCATGTTGTGCAAAAAAGCGGTTAGCTCCTTCGGTCCTCCGATCGTTGTCAGAAGTAAGTTGGCCG
CAGTGTTATCACTCATGGTTATGGCAGCACTGCATAATTCTCTTACTGTCATGCCATCCGTAAGATGCTT
TTCTGTGACTGGTGAGTACTCAACCAAGTCATTCTGAGAATAGTGTATGCGGCGACCGAGTTGCTCTTGC
CCGGCGTCAACACGGGATAATACCGCGCCACATAGCAGAACTTTAAAAGTGCTCATCATTGGAAAACGTT
CTTCGGGGCGAAAACTCTCAAGGATCTTACCGCTGTTGAGATCCAGTTCGATGTAACCCACTCGTGCACC
CAACTGATCTTCAGCATCTTTTACTTTCACCAGCGTTTCTGGGTGAGCAAAAACAGGAAGGCAAAATGCC
GCAAAAAAGGGAATAAGGGCGACACGGAAATGTTGAATACTCATACTCTTCCTTTTTCAATATTATTGAA
GCATTTATCAGGGTTATTGTCTCATGAGCGGATACATATTTGAATGTATTTAGAAAAATAAACAAATAGG
GGTTCCGCGCACATTTCCCCGAAAAGTGCCACCTGACGTCTAAGAAACCATTATTATCATGACATTAACC
TATAAAAATAGGCGTATCACGAGGCCCTTTCGTCTTCAAGAATTGGTCGACCAATTCTCATGTTTGACAG
CTTATCATCGATTAGTCCAATTTGTTAAAGACAGGATATCAGTGGTCCAGGC
Features (pLannotate 1.2.2; 15 found; start..end, strand, type, name):
     97..689     +  LTR            LTR: long terminal repeat from Moloney murine leukemia virus
    752..951     +  misc_feature   MMLV Ψ: packaging signal of Moloney murine leukemia virus (MMLV)
   1003..1091    +  misc_feature   MESV Ψ (fragment): packaging signal of murine embryonic stem cell virus
   1126..1455    +  promoter       SV40 promoter: SV40 enhancer and early promoter
   1494..1590    +  intron         SV40 intron: modified SV40 intron with splice donor and acceptor sites
   1643..3157    +  CDS            FOXO4: FOXO4_HUMAN - Also known as AFX, AFX1, MLLT7. Experimental evidence at protein level: Swiss-Prot protein existence level 1. Transcription factor involved in the regulation of the insulin signaling pathway. Binds to insulin-response elements (IREs) and can activate transcription of IGFBP1. Down-regulates expression of HIF1A and suppresses hypoxia-induced transcriptional activation of HIF1A-modulated genes. Also involved in negative regulation of the cell cycle. Involved in increased proteasome activity in embryonic stem cells (ESCs) by activating expression of PSMD11 in ESCs, leading to enhance
   3174..3308    -  polyA_signal   SV40 poly(A) signal: SV40 polyadenylation signal
   3331..3414    -  CDS            large T antigen (fragment): large T antigen from SV40 (simian virus 40)
   3417..3457    +  CDS            rop (fragment): Rop protein, which maintains plasmids at low copy number; rop
   3559..3699    +  misc_feature   bom: basis of mobility region from pBR322
   3885..4473    -  rep_origin     ori: high-copy-number ColE1/pMB1/pBR322/pUC origin of replication
   4644..5504    -  CDS            AmpR: β-lactamase; bla; confers resistance to ampicillin, carbenicillin, and related antibiotics
   5505..5609    -  promoter       AmpR promoter: bla
   5734..5755    +  promoter       tet promoter (fragment): E. coli promoter for tetracycline efflux protein gene
   5747..55      +  CDS            env (fragment) (across the origin): murine leukemia virus gPr80 envelope polyprotein precursor; env; proteolytically cleaved into gp70SU and p15TM subunits
