[The description below was written by a language model from this plasmid's Addgene catalogue record and pLannotate feature annotations shown in this document.]
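Description:
FLAG-Foxo4 is a mammalian expression plasmid carrying human FOXO4 (forkhead box O4, also known as AFX, AFX1 or MLLT7) with an N-terminal FLAG epitope supplied by the vector. The catalogue describes the backbone as pBR322-SV40. The annotated sequence agrees, showing pBR322-derived elements: a ColE1/pMB1-type origin of replication, the bom mobility region, fragments of rop and of the tet promoter, and the β-lactamase gene with its own promoter, which gives ampicillin selection in E. coli. No mammalian selection marker is annotated.

The expression cassette consists of the SV40 enhancer/early promoter, a modified SV40 intron with splice donor and acceptor sites, the FOXO4 coding sequence of about 1.5 kb, and an SV40 polyadenylation signal beside a remnant of large T antigen sequence. The insert was cloned between EcoRI and BglII. The FLAG tag is not annotated separately in the feature table but, according to the record, it lies upstream of the coding sequence.

The sequenced plasmid is 5,792 nt, longer than the listed backbone and insert sizes combined. Upstream of the SV40 promoter it contains retroviral sequences not mentioned in the catalogue: a single Moloney murine leukemia virus LTR, MMLV and MESV packaging signal segments, and an env fragment. Only one LTR is annotated, so these appear to be leftover backbone sequence rather than a working retroviral transfer cassette.

The record does not state a specific application. The design suits transient transfection to express FLAG-tagged FOXO4, a transcription factor involved in insulin signalling and cell-cycle regulation, which can then be detected or immunoprecipitated with anti-FLAG antibodies.
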