Addgene plasmid #17549: FLAG-Foxo4
Depositing lab: Domenico Accili.
Backbone
  Vector backbone: pBR322-SV40
  Backbone size w/o insert (bp): 3102
  Vector type: Mammalian Expression
Growth in bacteria
  Bacterial resistance: Ampicillin, 100 μg/mL
  Growth temperature: 37°C
  Growth strain: DH5alpha
  Copy number: Unknown
Gene/Insert
  Gene/Insert name: FoxO4 (alt name: forkhead box O4)
  Species: H. sapiens (human)
  Insert size (bp): 1518
  Entrez Gene: FOXO4 (a.k.a. AFX, AFX1, MLLT7)
  Tag / fusion protein: FLAG (N terminal on backbone)
  Cloning method: Restriction Enzyme; 5′ cloning site EcoRI (unknown if destroyed); 3′ cloning site BglII (unknown if destroyed)
  Sequencing primers: 5′ CCCCATGGCTGACTAATTTTT; 3′ EBV-Rev
Terms and licenses: Academic/Nonprofit Terms; Industry Terms: Not Available to Industry
How to cite: FLAG-Foxo4 was a gift from Domenico Accili (Addgene plasmid # 17549 ; http://n2t.net/addgene:17549 ; RRID:Addgene_17549)
